>Addgene plasmid #23342 | pMPMA3dPlac-PfliC-GFPLVA | depositor full sequence | sequence record 10664 | Author sequence
CTAAATTGTAAGCGTTAATATTTTGTTAAAATTCGCGTTAAATTTTTGTTAAATCAGCTCATTTTTTAAC
CAATAGGCCGAAATCGGCAAAATCCCTTATAAATCAAAAGAATAGACCGAGATAGGGT
[37 nt withheld, positions 129-165]
AAAGAACGTGGACTCCAACGTCAAAGG
[49 nt withheld, positions 193-241]
T
[91 nt withheld, positions 243-333]
G
[124 nt withheld, positions 335-458]
CCCATTCGCCATTCAGGCTGCGCAACTGTTGGGAAGGGCGATCGGTGCGGGCCTCTTCGCTATTACGCCA
GCTGGCGAAAGGGGGATGTGCTGCAAGGCGATTAAGTTGGGTAACGCCAGGGTTTTCCCAGTCACGACGT
TGTAAAACGACGGCCAGTGAGCGCGCGTAATACGACTCACTATAGGGCGAATTGGAGCTCCACCGCGGTG
GCGGCCGCTCTAGAACTAGTGGATCCCCCGGGCTGCAGGAATTCGATATCAAGCTTGCATGCCTGCAGGT
CGACTCTAGACAGTAGTTAAGCGCGTTATCGGCAATCTGGAGGCAAAGTTTAATGATAATTTTGCAAAAA
TAATGCGCGGAATAATGATGCATAAAGCGGCTATTTCGCCGCCTAAGAAAAAGATCGGGGGAAGTGAAAA
ATTTTCTAAAGTTCGAAATTCAGGTGCCGATACAAGGGTTACGGTGAGAAACCGTGGGCAACAGCCCAAT
AACATCAAGTTGTAATTGATAAGGAAAAGATCATGGCACAAGTCATTAATACAAACAGCCTGTCGCTGTT
GACCCAGAATAACCTGAACAAATCCCAGTCCGCTCTGGGTACCTAGAATTAAAGAGGAGAAATTAAGCAT
GCGTAAAGGAGAAGAACTTTTCACTGGAGTTGTCCCAATTCTTGTTGAATTAGATGGTGATGTTAATGGG
CACAAATTTTCTGTCAGTGGAGAGGGTGAAGGTGATGCAACATACGGAAAACTTACCCTTAAATTTATTT
GCACTACTGGAAAACTACCTGTTCCATGGCCAACACTTGTCACTACTTTCGGTTATGGTGTTCAATGCTT
TGCGAGATACCCAGATCATATGAAACAGCATGACTTTTTCAAGAGTGCCATGCCCGAAGGTTATGTACAG
GAAAGAACTATATTTTTCAAAGATGACGGGAACTACAAGACACGTGCTGAAGTCAAGTTTGAAGGTGATA
CCCTTGTTAATAGAATCGAGTTAAAAGGTATTGATTTTAAAGAAGATGGAAACATTCTTGGACACAAATT
GGAATACAACTATAACTCACACAATGTATACATCATGGCAGACAAACAAAAGAATGGAATCAAAGTTAAC
TTCAAAATTAGACACAACATTGAAGATGGAAGCGTTCAACTAGCAGACCATTATCAACAAAATACTCCAA
TTGGCGATGGCCCTGTCCTTTTACCAGACAACCATTACCTGTCCACACAATCTGCCCTTTCGAAAGATCC
CAACGAAAAGAGAGACCACATGGTCCTTCTTGAGTTTGTAACAGCTGCTGGGATTACACATGGCATGGAT
GAACTATACAAAAGGCCTGCAGCAAACGACGAAAACTACGCTTTAGTAGCTTAATAAGCTTATCGATACC
GTCGACCTCGAGGGGGGGCCCGGTACCAGTCGGGAAACCTGTCGTGCCAGCTGCATTAATGAATCGGCCA
ACGCGCGGGGAGAGGCGGTTTGCGTATTGGGCGCTCTTCCGCTTCCTCGCTCACTGACTCGCTGCGCTCG
GTCGTTCGGCTGCGGCGAGCGGTATCAGCTCACTCAAAGGCGGTAATACGGTTATCCACAGAATCAGGGG
ATAACGCAGGAAAGAACATGACCAAAATCCCTTAACGTGAGTTTTCGTTCCACTGAGCGTCAGACCCCTT
AATAAGATGATCTTCTTGAGATCGTTTTGGTCTGCGCGTAATCTCTTGCTCTGAAAACGAAAAAACCGCC
TTGCAGGGCGGTTTTTCGAAGGTTCTCTGAGCTACCAACTCTTTGAACCGAGGTAACTGGCTTGGAGGAG
CGCAGTCACCAAAACTTGTCCTTTCAGTTTAGCCTTAACCGGCGCATGACTTCAAGACTAACTCCTCTAA
ATCAATTACCAGTGGCTGCTGCCAGTGGTGCTTTTGCATGTCTTTCCGGGTTGGACTCAAGACGATAGTT
ACCGGATAAGGCGCAGCGGTCGGACTGAACGGGGGGTTCGTGCATACAGTCCAGCTTGGAGCGAACTGCC
TACCCGGAACTGAGTGTCAGGCGTGGAATGAGACAAACGCGGCCATAACAGCGGAATGACACCGGTAAAC
CGAAAGGCAGGAACAGGAGAGCGCACGAGGGAGCCGCCAGGGGGAAACGCCTGGTATCTTTATAGTCCTG
TCGGGTTTCGCCACCACTGATTTGAGCGTCAGATTTCGTGATGCTTGTCAGGGGGGCGGAGCCTATGGAA
AAACGGCTTTGCCGCGGCCCTCTCACTTCCCTGTTAAGTATCTTCCTGGCATCTTCCAGGAAATCTCCGC
CCCGTTCGTAAGCCATTTCCGCTCGCCGCAGTCGAACGACCGAGCGTAGCGAGTCAGTGAGCGAGGAAGC
GGAATATATCCTGTATCACATATTCTGCTGACGCACCGGTGCAGCCTTTTTTCTCCTGCCACATGAAGCC
TGGTAACAGGATTAGCAGAGCGAGGTATGTAGGCGGTGCTACAGAGTTCTTGAAGTGGTGGCCTAACTAC
GGCTACACTAGAAGGACAGTATTTGGTATCTGCGCTCTGCTGAAGCCAGTTACCTTCGGAAAAAGAGTTG
GTAGCTCTTGATCCGGCAAACAAACCACCGCTGGTAGCGGTGGTTTTTTTGTTTGCAAGCAGCAGATTAC
GCGCAGAAAAAAAGGATCTCAAGAAGATCCTTTGATCTTTTCTACGGGGTCTGACGCTCAGTGGAACGAA
AACTCACGTTAAGGGATTTTGGTCATGAGATTATCAAAAAGGATCTTCACCTAGATCCTTTTAAATTAAA
AATGAAGTTTTAAATCAATCTAAAGTATATATGAGTAAACTTGGTCTGACAGTTACCAATGCTTAATCAG
TGAGGCACCTATCTCAGCGATCTGTCTATTTCGTTCATCCATAGTTGCCTGACTCCCCGTCGTGTAGATA
ACTACGATACGGGAGGGCTTACCATCTGGCCCCAGTGCTGCAATGATACCGCGAGACCCACGCTCACCGG
CTCCAGATTTATCAGCAATAAACCAGCCAGCCGGAAGGGCCGAGCGCAGAAGTGGTCCTGCAACTTTATC
CGCCTCCATCCAGTCTATTAATTGTTGCCGGGAAGCTAGAGTAAGTAGTTCGCCAGTTAATAGTTTGCGC
AACGTTGTTGCCATTGCTACAGGCATCGTGGTGTCACGCTCGTCGTTTGGTATGGCTTCATTCAGCTCCG
GTTCCCAACGATCAAGGCGAGTTACATGATCCCCCATGTTGTGCAAAAAAGCGGTTAGCTCCTTCGGTCC
TCCGATCGTTGTCAGAAGTAAGTTGGCCGCAGTGTTATCACTCATGGTTATGGCAGCACTGCATAATTCT
CTTACTGTCATGCCATCCGTAAGATGCTTTTCTGTGACTGGTGAGTACTCAACCAAGTCATTCTGAGAAT
AGTGTATGCGGCGACCGAGTTGCTCTTGCCCGGCGTCAATACGGGATAATACCGCGCCACATAGCAGAAC
TTTAAAAGTGCTCATCATTGGAAAACGTTCTTCGGGGCGAAAACTCTCAAGGATCTTACCGCTGTTGAGA
TCCAGTTCGATGTAACCCACTCGTGCACCCAACTGATCTTCAGCATCTTTTACTTTCACCAGCGTTTCTG
GGTGAGCAAAAACAGGAAGGCAAAATGCCGCAAAAAAGGGAATAAGGGCGACACGGAAATGTTGAATACT
CATACTCTTCCTTTTTCAATATTATTGAAGCATTTATCAGGGTTATTGTCTCATGAGCGGATACATATTT
GAATGTATTTAGAAAAATAAACAAATAGGGGTTCCGCGCACATTTCCCCGAAAAGTGCCAC
Features (pLannotate 1.2.2; 15 found; start..end, strand, type, name):
     30..458     -  rep_origin     f1 ori (sequence partly withheld): f1 bacteriophage origin of replication; arrow indicates direction of (+) strand synthesis
    463..618     -  CDS            lacZα (fragment): LacZα fragment of β-galactosidase; lacZ fragment
    626..644     +  promoter       T7 promoter: promoter for bacteriophage T7 RNA polymerase
    653..724     +  misc_feature   MCS (fragment): pBluescript multiple cloning site
    981..1061    +  CDS            fliC1 (fragment): FLIC1_PROMI - Experimental evidence at protein level: Swiss-Prot protein existence level 1. Flagellin is the subunit protein which polymerizes to form the filaments of bacterial flagella. From Proteus mirabilis.
   1087..1800    +  CDS            hfriFP: hfriFP is a fluorescent protein published in 2013, derived from Herbaspirillum frisingense.
   1810..1839    +  CDS            ssrA tag (LVA) (fragment): C-terminal peptide that mediates degradation in bacteria through the ClpXP and ClpAP proteases (McGinness et al., 2006) mutant LVA variant that confers accelerated degradation under some conditions (Andersen et al., 1998)
   1844..1885    +  misc_feature   MCS (fragment): pBluescript multiple cloning site
   1884..1962    -  CDS            lacI (fragment): lac repressor; lacI; The lac repressor binds to the lac operator to inhibit transcription in E. coli. This inhibition can be relieved by adding lactose or isopropyl-β-D-thiogalactopyranoside (IPTG).
   1964..2088    -  rep_origin     RSF ori (fragment): Plasmids containing the RSF 1030 origin of replication can be propagated in E. coli cells that contain additional plasmids with compatible origins.
   2154..2699    +  rep_origin     p15A ori: Plasmids containing the medium-copy-number p15A origin of replication can be propagated in E. coli cells that contain a second plasmid with the ColE1 origin.
   2787..2842    +  rep_origin     RSF ori (fragment): Plasmids containing the RSF 1030 origin of replication can be propagated in E. coli cells that contain additional plasmids with compatible origins.
   2908..3140    -  rep_origin     ori (fragment): high-copy-number ColE1/pMB1/pBR322/pUC origin of replication
   3311..4171    -  CDS            AmpR: β-lactamase; bla; confers resistance to ampicillin, carbenicillin, and related antibiotics
   4172..4276    -  promoter       AmpR promoter: bla
