[The description below was written by a language model from this plasmid's Addgene catalogue record and pLannotate feature annotations shown in this document.]
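Description:
pMPMA3dPlac-PfliC-GFPLVA is a low-copy bacterial reporter plasmid built on the pMPMA3 backbone, from which, as the "dPlac" in the name implies, the lac promoter has been removed so that reporter expression depends on the inserted promoter rather than on vector-driven transcription. The annotated sequence (about 4.3 kb) shows a complete p15A origin of replication, consistent with the recorded low copy number and compatible with ColE1-type plasmids. Short matches to RSF and ColE1/pUC origins appear to be only fragments flanking it. Selection is by ampicillin through a β-lactamase gene with its own promoter. An f1 phage origin, a lacZα fragment, a T7 promoter and remnants of a pBluescript-type polylinker are also present as backbone carry-over.

The roughly 1.1 kb insert, cloned between XbaI and HindIII, combines Salmonella enterica and Aequorea victoria sequences: the fliC (flagellin) promoter region, including a short stretch matching the start of the flagellin coding sequence, followed by a GFP open reading frame ending in the LVA variant of the ssrA degradation tag. The automated annotation labels these as a Proteus fliC fragment and "hfriFP", but these are homology-based calls, and the catalogue record identifies them as Salmonella fliC and GFP. The LVA tag targets the protein to ClpXP/ClpAP proteolysis, shortening its half-life so that fluorescence tracks current promoter activity rather than accumulated protein. The construct therefore serves as a destabilised transcriptional reporter of flagellin gene expression in Salmonella. The associated study examined how growth conditions affect virulence gene induction and interactions with host cells.
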