Addgene plasmid #23342: pMPMA3dPlac-PfliC-GFPLVA
Depositing lab: Olivia Steele-Mortimer. Depositing organization: National Institute of Allergy and Infectious Diseases (NIAID). Publication: Induction of Salmonella pathogenicity island 1 under different growth conditions can affect Salmonella-host cell interactions in vitro. Ibarra JA, Knodler LA, Sturdevant DE, Virtaneva K, Carmody AB, Fischer ER, Porcella SF, Steele-Mortimer O. Microbiology (Reading). 2010 Apr;156(Pt 4):1120-1133. doi: 10.1099/mic.0.032896-0. Epub 2009 Dec 24. PubMed 20035008.
Backbone
  Vector backbone: pMPMA3
  Backbone size w/o insert (bp): 3174
  Vector type: Bacterial Expression
Growth in bacteria
  Bacterial resistance: Ampicillin, 100 μg/mL
  Growth temperature: 37°C
  Growth strain: DH10B
  Growth instructions: DH10B Overnight shaking culture in LB broth
  Copy number: Low Copy
Gene/Insert
  Gene/Insert name: GFP(LVA)
  Species: Salmonella enterica and Aequorea victoria
  Insert size (bp): 1093
  Tag / fusion protein: GFP(LVA) (C terminal on backbone)
  Cloning method: Restriction Enzyme; 5′ cloning site XbaI (not destroyed); 3′ cloning site HindIII (not destroyed)
  Sequencing primers: 5′ M13F
Terms and licenses: Academic/Nonprofit Terms; Industry Terms: Not Available to Industry
How to cite: pMPMA3dPlac-PfliC-GFPLVA was a gift from Olivia Steele-Mortimer (Addgene plasmid # 23342 ; http://n2t.net/addgene:23342 ; RRID:Addgene_23342)
