>Addgene plasmid #23342 | pMPMA3dPlac-PfliC-GFPLVA | addgene partial sequence | sequence record 29165 | 23342 with M13pUC-fwd
CGACTCACTATAGGGCGAATTGGAGCTCCACCGCGGTGGCGGCCGCTCTAGAACTAGTGGATCCCCCGGG
CTGCAGGAATTCGATATCAAGCTTGCATGCCTGCAGGTCGACTCTAGACAGTAGTTAAGCGCGTTATCGG
CAATCTGGAGGCAAAGTTTAATGATAATTTTGCAAAAATAATGCGCGGAATAATGATGCATAAAGCGGCT
ATTTCGCCGCCTAAGAAAAAGATCGGGGGAAGTGAAAAATTTTCTAAAGTTCGAAATTCAGGTGCCGATA
CAAGGGTTACGGTGAGAAACCGTGGGCAACAGCCCAATAACATCAAGTTGTAATTGATAAGGAAAAGATC
ATGGCACAAGTCATTAATACAAACAGCCTGTCGCTGTTGACCCAGAATAACCTGAACAAATCCCAGTCCG
CTCTGGGTACCTAGAATTAAAGAGGAGAAATTAAGCATGCGTAAAGGAGAAGAACTTTTCACTGGAGTTG
TCCCAATTCTTGTTGAATTAGATGGTGATGTTAATGGGCACAAATTTTCTGTCAGTGGAGAGGGTGAAGG
TGATGCAACATACGGAAAACTTACCCTTAAATTTATTTGCACTACTGGAAAACTACCTGTTCCATGGCCA
ACACTTGTCACTACTTTCGGTTATGGTGTTCAATGCTTTGCGAGATACCAGATCATATGAAACAGCATGA
CTTTTCAGAGTGC
